>Addgene plasmid #108279 | pRVV578 | addgene full sequence | sequence record 211021 | Addgene NGS Result
CTAAATTGTAAGCGTTAATATTTTGTTAAAATTCGCGTTAAATTTTTGTTAAATCAGCTCATTTTTTAAC
CAATAGGCCGAAATCGGCAAAATCCCTTATAAATCAAAAGAATAGACCGAGATAGGGT
[37 nt withheld, positions 129-165]
AAAGAACGTGGACTCCAACGTCAAAGG
[49 nt withheld, positions 193-241]
T
[91 nt withheld, positions 243-333]
G
[124 nt withheld, positions 335-458]
CCCATTCGCCATTCAGGCTGCGCAACTGTTGGGAAGGGCGATCGGTGCGGGCCTCTTCGCTATTACGCCA
GCTGGCGAAAGGGGGATGTGCTGCAAGGCGATTAAGTTGGGTAACGCCAGGGTTTTCCCAGTCACGACGT
TGTAAAACGACGGCCAGTGAATTGTAATACGACTCACTATAGGGCGAATTGGGTACGTACCGGGCCCCTA
GTATGTATGTAAGTTAATAAAACCCATTTTTGCGGAAAGTAGATAAAAAAAACATTTTTTTTTTTTACTG
CACTGGATATCATTGAACTTATCTGATCAGTTTTAAATTTACTTCGATCCAAGGGTATTTGATGTACCAG
GTTCTTTCGATTACCTCTCACTCAAAATGACATTCCACTCAAAGTCAGCGCTGTTTGCCTCCTTCTCTGT
CCACAGAAATATCGCCGTCTCTTTCGCCGCTGCGTCCGCTATCTCTTTCGCCACCGTTTGTAGCGTTACG
TAGCGTCAATGTCCGCCTTCAGTTGCATTTTGTCAGCGGTTTCGTGACGAAGCTCCAAGCGGTTTACGCC
ATCAATTAAACACAAAGTGCTGTGCCAAAACTCCTCTCGCTTCTTATTTTTGTTTGTTTTTTGAGTGATT
GGGGTGGTGATTGGTTTTGGGTGGGTAAGCAGGGGAAAGTGTGAAAAATCCCGGCAATGGGCCAAGAGGA
TCAGGAGCTATTAATTCGCGGAGGCAGCAAACACCCATCTGCCGAGCATCTGAACAATGTGAGTAGTACA
TGTGCATACATCTTAAGTTCACTTGATCTATAGGAACTGCGATTGCAACATCAAATTGTCTGCGGCGTGA
GAACTGCGACCCACAAAAATCCCAAACCGCAATTGCACAAACAAATAGTGACACGAAACAGATTATTCTG
GTAGCTGTTCTCGCTATATAAGACAATTTTTGAGATCATATCATGATCAAGACATCTAAAGGCATTCATT
TTCGACTATATTCTTTTTTACAAAAAATATAACAACCAGATATTTTAAGCTGATCCTAGATGCACAAAAA
ATAAATAAAAGTATAAACCTACTTCGTAGGATACTTCGGGGTACTTTTTGTTCGGGGTTAGATGAGCATA
ACGCTTGTAGTTGATATTTGAGATCCCCTATCATTGCAGGGTGACAGCGGAGCGGCTTCGCAGAGCTGCA
TTAACCAGGGCTTCGGGCAGGCCAAAAACTACGGCACGCTCCGGCCACCCAGTCCGCCGGAGGACTCCGG
TTCAGGGAGCGGCCAACTAGCCGAGAACCTCACCTATGCCTGGCACAATATGGACATCTTTGGGGCGGTC
AATCAGCCGGGCTCCGGATGGCGGCAGCTGGTCAACCGGACACGCGGACTATTCTGCAACGAGCGACACA
TACCGGCGCCCAGGAAACATTTGCTCAAGAACGGTGAGTTTCTATTCGCAGTCGGCTGATCTGTGTGAAA
TCTTAATAAAGGGTCCAATTACCAATTTGAAACTCAGTTTGCGGCGTGGCCTATCCGGGCGAACTTTTGG
CCGTGATGGGCAGTTCCGGTGCCGGAAAGACGACCCTGCTGAATGCCCTTGCCTTTCGATCGCCGCAGGG
CATCCAAGTATCGCCATCCGGGATGCGACTGCTCAATGGCCAACCTGTGGACGCCAAGGAGATGCAGGCC
AGGTGCGCCTATGTCCAGCAGGATGACCTCTTTATCGGCTCCCTAACGGCCAGGGAACACCTGATTTTCC
AAGCCATGGTGCGGATGCCACGACATCTGACCTATCGGCAGCGAGTGGCCCGCGTGGATCAGGTGATCCA
GGAGCTTTCGCTCAGCAAATGTCAGCACACGATCATCGGTGTGCCCGGCAGGGTGAAAGGTCTGTCCGGC
GGAGAAAGGAAGCGTCTGGCATTCGCCTCCGAGGCTCTAACCGATCCGCCGCTTCTGATCTGCGATGAGC
CCACCTCCGGACTGGACTCCTTTACCGCCCACAGCGTCGTCCAGGTGCTGAAGAAGCTGTCGCAGAAGGG
CAAGACCGTCATCCTGACCATTCATCAGCCGTCTTCCGAGCTGTTTGAGCTCTTTGACAAGATCCTTCTG
ATGGCCGAGGGCAGGGTAGCTTTCTTGGGCACTCCCAGCGAAGCCGTCGACTTCTTTTCCTAGTGAGTTC
GATGTGTTTATTAAGGGTATCTAGTATTACATAACATCTCAACTCCTATCCAGCGTGGGTGCCCAGTGTC
CTACCAACTACAATCCGGCGGACTTTTACGTACAGGTGTTGGCCGTTGTGCCCGGACGGGAGATCGAGTC
CCGTGATCGGATCGCCAAGATATGCGACAATTTTGCCATTAGCAAAGTAGCCCGGGATATGGAGCAGTTG
TTGGCCACCAAAAATCTGGAGAAGCCACTGGAGCAGCCGGAGAATGGGTACACCTACAAGGCCACCTGGT
TCATGCAGTTCCGGGCGGTCCTGTGGCGATCCTGGCTGTCGGTGCTCAAGGAACCACTCCTCGTAAAAGT
GCGACTTATTCAGACAACGGTGAGTGGTTCCAGTGGAAACAAATGATATAACGCTTACAATTCTTGGAAA
CAAATTCGCTAGATTTTAGATAGAATTGCCTGATTCCACACCCTTCTTAGTTTTTTTCAATGAGATGTAT
AGTTTATAGTTTTGCAGAAGATAAATAAATTTCATTTAACTCGCGAATATTAATGAGATGCGAGTAACAT
TTTAATTTGCAGATGGTTGCCATCTTGATTGGCCTCATCTTTTTGGGCCAACAACTCACGCAAGTGGGTG
TGATGAATATCAACGGAGCCATCTTCCTCTTCCTGACCAACATGACCTTTCAAAACGTCTTTGCCACGAT
AAATGTAAGTCATGTTTAGAATACATTTGCATTTCAATAATTTACTAACTTTCTAATGAATCGATTCGAT
TTAGGTGTTCACCTCAGAGCTGCCAGTTTTTATGAGGGAGGCCCGAAGTCGACTTTATCGCTGTGACACA
TACTTTCTGGGCAAAACGATTGCCGAATTGCCGCTTTTTCTCACAGTGCCACTGGTCTTCACGGCGATTG
CCTATCCGATGATCGGACTGCGGGCCGGAGTGCTGCACTTCTTCAACTGCCTGGCGCTGGTCACTCTGGT
GGCCAATGTGTCAACGTCCTTCGGATATCTAATATCCTGCGCCAGCTCCTCGACCTCGATGGCGCTGTCT
GTGGGTCCGCCGGTTATCATACCATTCCTGCTCTTTGGCGGCTTCTTCTTGAACTCGGGCTCGGTGCCAG
TATACCTCAAATGGTTGTCGTACCTCTCATGGTTCCGTTACGCCAACGAGGGTCTGCTGATTAACCAATG
GGCGGACGTGGAGCCGGGCGAAATTAGCTGCACATCGTCGAACACCACGTGCCCCAGTTCGGGCAAGGTC
ATCCTGGAGACGCTTAACTTCTCCGCCGCCGATCTGCCGCTGGACTACGTGGGTCTGGCCATTCTCATCG
TGAGCTTCCGGGTGCTCGCATATCTGGCTCTAAGACTTCGGGCCCGACGCAAGGAGTAGCCGACATATAT
CCGAAATAACTGCTTGTTTTTTTTTTTTACCATTATTACCATCGTGTTTACTGTTTATTGCCCCCTCAAA
AAGCTAATGTAATTATATTTGTGCCAATAAAAACAAGATATGACCTATAGAATACAAGTATTTCCCCTTC
GAACATCCCCACAAGTAGACTTTGGATTTGTCTTCTAACCAAAAGACTTACACACCTGCATACCTTACAT
CAAAAACTCGTTTATCGCTACATAAAACACCGGGATATATTTTTTATATACATACTTTTCAAATCGCGCG
CCCTCTTCATAATTCACCTCCACCACACCACGTTTCGTAGTTGCTCTTTCGCTGTCTCCCACCCGCTCTC
CGCAACACATTCACCTTTTGTTCGACGACCTTGGAGCGACTGTCGTTAGTTCCGCGCGATTCGGTTCGCT
CAAATGGTTCCGAGTGGTTCATTTCGTCTCAATAGAAATTAGTAATAAATATTTGTATGTACAATTTATT
TGCTCCAATATATTTGTATATATTTCCCTCACAGCTATATTTATTCTAATTTAATATTATGACTTTTTAA
GGTAATTTTTTGTGACCTGTTCGGAGTGATTAGCGTTACAATTTGAACTGAAAGTGACATCCAGTGTTTG
TTCCTTGTGTAGATGCATCTCAAAAAAATGGTGGGCATAATAGTGTTGTTTATATATATCAAAAATAACA
ACTATAATAATAAGAATACATTTAATTTAGAAAATGCTTGGATTTCACTGGAACTAGGCTAGATTTAAAT
GCATGCCCTGCAGGGGTGCCAGGGCGTGCCCTTGGGCTCCCCGGGCGCGAAGCTTCCTAGGAGGCCTAGA
TCTGCGGCCGCTTAATTAAACGCGTGAATGGGCGCGCCGCTAGCCATATGGGTACCGGATCCGCGCCCGG
GGAGCCCAAGGGCACGCCCTGGCACCCACTAGTTCTAGCCAGCTTTTGTTCCCTTTAGTGAGGGTTAATT
TCGAGCTTGGCGTAATCATGGTCATAGCTGTTTCCTGTGTGAAATTGTTATCCGCTCACAATTCCACACA
ACATACGAGCCGGAAGCATAAAGTGTAAAGCCTGGGGTGCCTAATGAGTGAGCTAACTCACATTAATTGC
GTTGCGCTCACTGCCCGCTTTCCAGTCGGGAAACCTGTCGTGCCAGCTGCATTAATGAATCGGCCAACGC
GCGGGGAGAGGCGGTTTGCGTATTGGGCGCTCTTCCGCTTCCTCGCTCACTGACTCGCTGCGCTCGGTCG
TTCGGCTGCGGCGAGCGGTATCAGCTCACTCAAAGGCGGTAATACGGTTATCCACAGAATCAGGGGATAA
CGCAGGAAAGAACATGTGAGCAAAAGGCCAGCAAAAGGCCAGGAACCGTAAAAAGGCCGCGTTGCTGGCG
TTTTTCCATAGGCTCCGCCCCCCTGACGAGCATCACAAAAATCGACGCTCAAGTCAGAGGTGGCGAAACC
CGACAGGACTATAAAGATACCAGGCGTTTCCCCCTGGAAGCTCCCTCGTGCGCTCTCCTGTTCCGACCCT
GCCGCTTACCGGATACCTGTCCGCCTTTCTCCCTTCGGGAAGCGTGGCGCTTTCTCATAGCTCACGCTGT
AGGTATCTCAGTTCGGTGTAGGTCGTTCGCTCCAAGCTGGGCTGTGTGCACGAACCCCCCGTTCAGCCCG
ACCGCTGCGCCTTATCCGGTAACTATCGTCTTGAGTCCAACCCGGTAAGACACGACTTATCGCCACTGGC
AGCAGCCACTGGTAACAGGATTAGCAGAGCGAGGTATGTAGGCGGTGCTACAGAGTTCTTGAAGTGGTGG
CCTAACTACGGCTACACTAGAAGAACAGTATTTGGTATCTGCGCTCTGCTGAAGCCAGTTACCTTCGGAA
AAAGAGTTGGTAGCTCTTGATCCGGCAAACAAACCACCGCTGGTAGCGGTGGTTTTTTTGTTTGCAAGCA
GCAGATTACGCGCAGAAAAAAAGGATCTCAAGAAGATCCTTTGATCTTTTCTACGGGGTCTGACGCTCAG
TGGAACGAAAACTCACGTTAAGGGATTTTGGTCATGAGATTATCAAAAAGGATCTTCACCTAGATCCTTT
TAAATTAAAAATGAAGTTTTAAATCAATCTAAAGTATATATGAGTAAACTTGGTCTGACAGTTACCAATG
CTTAATCAGTGAGGCACCTATCTCAGCGATCTGTCTATTTCGTTCATCCATAGTTGCCTGACTCCCCGTC
GTGTAGATAACTACGATACGGGAGGGCTTACCATCTGGCCCCAGTGCTGCAATGATACCGCGAGACCCAC
GCTCACCGGCTCCAGATTTATCAGCAATAAACCAGCCAGCCGGAAGGGCCGAGCGCAGAAGTGGTCCTGC
AACTTTATCCGCCTCCATCCAGTCTATTAATTGTTGCCGGGAAGCTAGAGTAAGTAGTTCGCCAGTTAAT
AGTTTGCGCAACGTTGTTGCCATTGCTACAGGCATCGTGGTGTCACGCTCGTCGTTTGGTATGGCTTCAT
TCAGCTCCGGTTCCCAACGATCAAGGCGAGTTACATGATCCCCCATGTTGTGCAAAAAAGCGGTTAGCTC
CTTCGGTCCTCCGATCGTTGTCAGAAGTAAGTTGGCCGCAGTGTTATCACTCATGGTTATGGCAGCACTG
CATAATTCTCTTACTGTCATGCCATCCGTAAGATGCTTTTCTGTGACTGGTGAGTACTCAACCAAGTCAT
TCTGAGAATAGTGTATGCGGCGACCGAGTTGCTCTTGCCCGGCGTCAATACGGGATAATACCGCGCCACA
TAGCAGAACTTTAAAAGTGCTCATCATTGGAAAACGTTCTTCGGGGCGAAAACTCTCAAGGATCTTACCG
CTGTTGAGATCCAGTTCGATGTAACCCACTCGTGCACCCAACTGATCTTCAGCATCTTTTACTTTCACCA
GCGTTTCTGGGTGAGCAAAAACAGGAAGGCAAAATGCCGCAAAAAAGGGAATAAGGGCGACACGGAAATG
TTGAATACTCATACTCTTCCTTTTTCAATATTATTGAAGCATTTATCAGGGTTATTGTCTCATGAGCGGA
TACATATTTGAATGTATTTAGAAAAATAAACAAATAGGGGTTCCGCGCACATTTCCCCGAAAAGTGCCAC
Features (pLannotate 1.2.2; 14 found; start..end, strand, type, name):
     30..458     -  rep_origin     f1 ori (sequence partly withheld): f1 bacteriophage origin of replication; arrow indicates direction of (+) strand synthesis
    463..620     -  CDS            lacZα (fragment): LacZα fragment of β-galactosidase; lacZ fragment
    623..641     +  promoter       T7 promoter: promoter for bacteriophage T7 RNA polymerase
    666..4785    +  gene           mini-white: white; This modified version of the white gene lacks part of the first intron.
   4814..4847    +  protein_bind   attB: minimal attB site for the φC31 integrase (Groth et al., 2000) phage φC31 integrase
   4930..4963    -  protein_bind   attB: minimal attB site for the φC31 integrase (Groth et al., 2000) phage φC31 integrase
   4990..5008    -  promoter       T3 promoter: promoter for bacteriophage T3 RNA polymerase
   5053..5069    -  protein_bind   lac operator: The lac repressor binds to the lac operator to inhibit transcription in E. coli. This inhibition can be relieved by adding lactose or isopropyl-β-D-thiogalactopyranoside (IPTG). lac repressor encoded by lacI
   5077..5107    -  promoter       lac promoter: promoter for the E. coli lac operon
   5122..5143    -  protein_bind   CAP binding site: CAP binding activates transcription in the presence of cAMP. E. coli catabolite activator protein
   5156..5248    -  CDS            lacI (fragment): lac repressor; lacI; The lac repressor binds to the lac operator to inhibit transcription in E. coli. This inhibition can be relieved by adding lactose or isopropyl-β-D-thiogalactopyranoside (IPTG).
   5431..6019    -  rep_origin     ori: high-copy-number ColE1/pMB1/pBR322/pUC origin of replication
   6190..7050    -  CDS            AmpR: β-lactamase; bla; confers resistance to ampicillin, carbenicillin, and related antibiotics
   7051..7155    -  promoter       AmpR promoter: bla
