[The description below was written by a language model from this plasmid's Addgene catalogue record and pLannotate feature annotations shown in this document.]
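Description:
pRVV578 is a donor vector for recombinase-mediated cassette exchange (RMCE) in Drosophila melanogaster, built on the pBluescript SK+ backbone. It is maintained in E. coli as a high-copy plasmid through the ColE1/pUC-type origin and selected with ampicillin via the β-lactamase gene and its native promoter. The backbone also retains the f1 phage origin, the flanking T7 and T3 promoters, and remnants of the lac region (lac promoter, operator, CAP site and lacZα and lacI fragments). The catalogue lists a size of about 7.2 kb, which closely matches the sequenced record.

The functional core is a pair of minimal 34 bp PhiC31 attB sites placed in inverted orientation and separated by a short interval of roughly 80 bp, which presumably serves as a cloning region for the DNA to be exchanged, although the record does not annotate it. In RMCE, PhiC31 integrase recombines each attB with a matching attP in a genomic landing site carrying two inverted attP sites, so that whatever lies between the attB sites replaces the resident genomic cassette. Because the sites are inverted, the exchanged fragment can insert in either orientation.

A mini-white gene, the shortened Drosophila eye-colour marker, lies immediately outside the attB pair rather than between the sites. In that position it would not be carried in by a clean double exchange, and could instead report single-site integration of the whole plasmid, though the record does not state this purpose. The vector is also categorised under CRISPR, consistent with its use alongside CRISPR-generated attP landing sites, but no Cas9 or guide RNA elements are annotated.
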