Addgene plasmid #108279: pRVV578
Purpose: RMCE vector containing inverted PhiC31 attB sites
Depositing lab: Richard Mann. Depositing organization: Columbia University. Publication: Robust PhiC31-Mediated Genome Engineering in Drosophila melanogaster Using Minimal attP/attB Phage Sites. Voutev R, Mann RS. G3 (Bethesda). 2018 Mar 9. pii: g3.118.200051. doi: 10.1534/g3.118.200051. PubMed 29523637.
Backbone
  Vector backbone: pBluescript SK+
  Total vector size (bp): 7194
  Vector type: CRISPR ; RMCE
Growth in bacteria
  Bacterial resistance: Ampicillin, 100 μg/mL
  Growth temperature: 37°C
  Growth strain: NEB Stable
  Copy number: High Copy
Gene/Insert
  Gene/Insert name: PhiC31 attB sites
  Species: Streptomyces phage PhiC31
Terms and licenses: Academic/Nonprofit Terms; Industry Terms: Not Available to Industry
How to cite: pRVV578 was a gift from Richard Mann (Addgene plasmid # 108279 ; http://n2t.net/addgene:108279 ; RRID:Addgene_108279)
